Addgene plasmid #57329: mKikGR-Talin-18
Purpose: Localization: Focal Adhesions, Excitation: 507 / 583, Emission: 517 / 593
Depositing lab: Michael Davidson. Depositing organization: Florida State University, Tallahassee.
Backbone
  Vector backbone: mKikGR
  Backbone size w/o insert (bp): 4750
  Vector type: Mammalian Expression
  Selectable markers: Neomycin (select with G418)
Growth in bacteria
  Bacterial resistance: Kanamycin, 50 μg/mL
  Growth temperature: 37°C
  Growth strain: DH5alpha
  Copy number: High Copy
Gene/Insert
  Gene/Insert name: Talin (alt name: NM_011602.5)
  Species: M. musculus (mouse)
  Promoter: CMV
  Tag / fusion protein: mKikGR
  Cloning method: Unknown
  Sequencing primers: 5′ CMV-F; 3′ SV40pA-R
Terms and licenses: Academic/Nonprofit Terms; Industry Terms
Depositor comments: H. sapiens (human) Proliferating Cell Nuclear Antigen + SV40 NLS 3x Repeat. Excitation = 507 / 583; Emission = 517 / 593
How to cite: mKikGR-Talin-18 was a gift from Michael Davidson (Addgene plasmid # 57329 ; http://n2t.net/addgene:57329 ; RRID:Addgene_57329)
