[The description below was written by a language model from this plasmid's Addgene catalogue record.]
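Description:
mKikGR-Talin-18 is a mammalian expression plasmid that produces mouse talin fused to the photoconvertible fluorescent protein mKikGR, intended as a live-cell marker for focal adhesions. It is built on an mKikGR backbone listed at about 4.75 kb without the insert. It is maintained in E. coli as a high-copy plasmid under kanamycin selection, and it carries a neomycin resistance marker so that transfected mammalian cells can be selected with G418. Expression of the fusion is driven by the CMV promoter. The sequencing primers listed in the record imply an SV40 polyadenylation signal downstream of the coding region.

The insert is mouse talin, a cytoskeletal adaptor that links integrins to actin and so concentrates at focal adhesions, which is the localization stated in the record. mKikGR is a monomeric green-to-red photoconvertible protein. The two excitation/emission pairs listed (507/517 nm and 583/593 nm) correspond to its unconverted green and converted red states. This property makes the construct suitable for imaging adhesion sites, for optically highlighting and tracking a subpopulation of talin molecules, and for photoconversion-based super-resolution approaches.

The record does not explicitly state which end of talin carries the tag, nor what the "18" in the name means; in similar fusion series this number usually denotes linker length, but that is not confirmed here. The cloning method is listed as unknown. The depositor comments mention human PCNA and a triple SV40 nuclear localization signal, which conflicts with the talin insert and focal adhesion localization described elsewhere. That comment appears to belong to a different construct. No feature table was provided to check it.
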