>Addgene plasmid #57329 | mKikGR-Talin-18 | depositor partial sequence | sequence record 88460 | insert sequence
GATCCGCTAGCGCTACCGGTCGCCACCATGGTGAGTGTGATTACATCAGAAATGAAGATCGAGCTGCGTA
TGGAAGGCTCTGTAAACGGGCACAAGTTCGTGATTACAGGGAAAGGAAGTGGCAGACCTTACGAGGGAAC
ACAGACTGTGGACCTGACAGTCATAGAGGGCGGACCTCTTCCTTTTGCTTTCGATATCCTGACAACAGCA
TTCCATTACGGCAACCGGGTATTTGTCGAATACCCAGAAGAAATAGTAGACTACTTCAAGCAGTTGTTTC
CTGAGGGTTATTCTTGGGAACGAAGCATGAGTTACGAAGACGGGGGAATTTGCCTCGCCACAAACAATAT
AACGATGAAGAAAGACGGCAGCAACACTTTTGTCAATGAAATTCGATTTGATGGTACAAACTTTCCTGCC
AATGGTCCAGTTATGCAGAGGAAGACCGTCAAATGGGAGCCATCCACTGAGAAAATGTATGTGCGTGATG
GAGTGCTGAAGGGTGATGTTGAAATGGCTCTGTTGCTTGAAGGAGGTGGCCATTACCGATGTGACTTCAG
AACTACTTACAAAGCAAAGAAGGTTGTCCAGTTGCCAGACTATCACTACGTGGATCATCAAATGGAGATA
ACAAGCCATGACAAGGATTACAACAAGGTTAAGGCGTATGAACATGCTAAGGCTTATTCCGGGACCTACA
GGGGCGCCAAGTATGAATTTGAAGCCTCCGGACTCAGATCTCGAGCTCAAGCTAGCTTCGAATTCGCAGA
AGCTGCCACCATGGTTGCGCTTTCGCTGAAGATTAGCATTGGGAATGTGGTGAAGACGATGCAATTTGAG
CCATCTACCATGGTGTACGACGCCTGCCGCATGATTCGTGAGCGGATCCCAGAGGCCCTGGCTGGCCCTC
CCAACGACTTTGGGCTCTTTCTGTCAGATGATGACCCCAAAAAAGGCATCTGGCTAGAGGCTGGGAAAGC
TTTGGACTACTACATGCTCCGAAATGGGGACACCATGGAGTACAGAAAAAAGCAGAGACCCCTGAAGATA
CGGATGTTAGACGGAACGGTGAAGACTATCATGGTGGATGACTCCAAGACCGTCACAGACATGCTCATGA
CCATTTGTGCCCGAATTGGTATCACCAACCATGATGAGTATTCACTGGTTCGAGAGCTGATGGAAGAAAA
GAAAGATGAGGGGACAGGGACCCTGAGAAAAGACAAGACCCTACTGCGAGATGAAAAGAAGATGGAGAAG
CTAAAGCAGAAGTTGCACACAGACGATGAGTTGAACTGGCTGGACCATGGGCGGACACTGAGGGAACAGG
GAGTGGAAGAGCATGAGACGTTGCTGCTGCGGAGAAAGTTCTTCTACTCAGACCAGAATGTGGATTCCCG
AGACCCTGTACAGCTGAACCTTCTCTATGTGCAGGCACGAGATGACATCCTGAATGGCTCCCATCCTGTC
TCCTTTGACAAGGCCTGTGAATTTGCAGGCTTCCAGTGCCAGATCCAGTTTGGACCTCACAATGAACAGA
AGCACAAGGCTGGCTTCCTTGACCTGAAGGACTTCCTGCCCAAGGAGTATGTGAAGCAGAAGGGAGAGCG
TAAGATCTTTCAGGCACACAAGAATTGTGGGCAGATGAGTGAAATTGAGGCCAAGGTACGCTACGTGAAG
CTGGCCCGTTCCCTCAAGACTTACGGTGTCTCCTTCTTCCTAGTCAAGGAAAAGATGAAGGGGAAGAATA
AACTGGTGCCCAGGCTGTTGGGCATCACTAAGGAGTGTGTGATGCGTGTGGATGAGAAGACCAAGGAGGT
GATTCAGGAATGGAGCCTCACCAACATCAAACGCTGGGCTGCCTCTCCCAAGAGCTTTACTCTGGACTTT
GGAGACTATCAGGATGGCTACTACTCAGTACAGACGACAGAAGGCGAGCAGATCGCACAGCTCATTGCTG
GCTACATAGATATCATCCTTAAGAAGAAAAAAAGCAAGGACCATTTTGGGCTGGAGGGAGATGAAGAGTC
TACTATGTTGGAGGACTCAGTGTCTCCCAAAAAGTCAACAGTCCTTCAGCAGCAGTACAACCGAGTGGGG
AAAGTGGAGCACGGCTCTGTGGCTCTGCCAGCCATCATGCGCTCTGGAGCCTCTGGTCCTGAGAATTTCC
AGGTGGGGAGCATGCCACCTGCCCAGCAGCAGATCACCAGTGGCCAGATGCACCGAGGACACATGCCACC
TCTGACTTCAGCCCAGCAGGCGCTCACTGGAACCATTAACTCCAGCATGCAGGCTGTGCAGGCTGCCCAG
GCCACTCTGGATGACTTTGAGACTCTACCCCCTCTTGGCCAGGATGCTGCCTCCAAAGCTTGGCGTAAGA
ACAAGATGGATGAATCAAAGCATGAGATCCACTCCCAGGTAGATGCCATCACAGCTGGCACTGCCTCTGT
GGTAAACCTGACAGCAGGAGATCCTGCAGAGACAGACTATACAGCAGTGGGCTGTGCAGTCACCACCATC
TCTTCCAACCTGACGGAGATGTCCCGTGGGGTGAAGCTATTGGCTGCCCTGCTGGAGGATGAAGGCGGCA
ATGGCCGGCCCCTTCTGCAAGCAGCAAAGGGCCTTGCAGGGGCTGTGTCGGAACTGCTTCGCAGTGCTCA
GCCCGCCAGCGCTGAGCCTCGTCAGAACCTGCTGCAGGCAGCCGGGAACGTGGGCCAGGCCAGTGGGGAG
CTGTTGCAGCAAATTGGGGAAAGTGACACTGACCCCCACTTCCAGGATGTTCTAATGCAGCTAGCAAACG
CAGTGGCAAGTGCTGCAGCCGCCCTGGTCCTCAAGGCCAAGAGTGTGGCCCAGCGCACAGAGGATTCCGG
GCTTCAGACCCAAGTGATTGCTGCAGCTACGCAATGTGCTCTGTCCACTTCCCAGCTGGTGGCCTGTACC
AAGGTGGTAGCACCTACAATCAGCTCACCTGTGTGCCAAGAACAGCTAGTCGAGGCTGGGCGACTGGTGG
CCAAAGCTGTGGAGGGCTGTGTGTCTGCCTCGCAAGCAGCTACAGAAGATGGACAGCTGCTTCGAGGGGT
AGGAGCAGCAGCCACGGCTGTCACCCAGGCCCTCAATGAGCTGCTGCAGCACGTGAAGGCCCACGCCACC
GGAGCTGGGCCTGCCGGTCGGTATGACCAAGCCACTGATACCATCCTCACCGTCACTGAAAACATCTTCA
GCTCCATGGGTGATGCTGGGGAGATGGTGCGCCAGGCCCGCATCCTGGCCCAAGCCACCTCAGACCTGGT
CAATGCTATCAAGGCCGATGCTGAGGGGGAGAGTGATCTGGAGAACTCTAGAAAGCTCCTGAGTGCTGCC
AAGATCCTCGCTGATGCCACCGCCAAGATGGTGGAGGCGGCCAAGGGAGCAGCCGCCCACCCTGACAGTG
AGGAACAGCAGCAGCGACTGCGTGAAGCAGCTGAGGGGCTTCGCATGGCCACCAATGCAGCTGCGCAGAA
CGCCATCAAGAAGAAGTTGGTGCAGCGCCTGGAGCATGCAGCCAAGCAAGCTGCAGCCTCTGCAACACAG
ACCATTGCTGCAGCCCAACATGCAGCCTCTGCCCCCAAGGCCTCTGCGGGCCCCCAGCCCCTACTGGTGC
AGAGCTGTAAGGCCGTGGCAGAGCAGATTCCGTTGCTGGTGCAGGGTGTCCGAGGAAGTCAAGCTCAGCC
TGACAGCCCTAGTGCTCAGCTCGCCCTCATTGCTGCCAGCCAGAGCTTCCTGCAGCCAGGTGGGAAGATG
GTGGCAGCGGCAAAAGCCTCAGTGCCAACAATTCAGGACCAGGCTTCAGCGATGCAGCTGAGTCAGTGCG
CAAAGAACCTAGGCACTGCCCTGGCCGAGCTGCGCACTGCTGCTCAGAAGGCTCAGGAGGCATGTGGACC
TTTGGAGATGGATTCTGCACTGAGTGTTGTACAAAATCTAGAGAAAGACCTACAGGAAATAAAAGCAGCA
GCTCGAGATGGCAAGCTTAAGCCCTTACCTGGGGAAACAATGGAGAAGTGTACCCAAGATCTTGGCAACA
GCACCAAAGCGGTGAGCTCTGCCATCGCCAAGCTGCTGGGGGAGATTGCCCAGGGCAACGAGAACTATGC
AGGTATTGCAGCTCGGGATGTAGCTGGTGGACTAAGGTCACTAGCCCAGGCTGCGCGGGGTGTGGCTGCG
CTGACATCAGATCCTGCAGTGCAGGCCATTGTGCTTGACACAGCCAGCGACGTTCTGGACAAGGCCAGCA
GCCTCATTGAAGAGGCAAAAAAAGCATCTGGACACCCAGGGGACCCAGAAAGCCAGCAAAGGCTTGCTCA
GGTAGCTAAAGCAGTGACCCAAGCCCTGAACCGCTGTGTCAGCTGCCTGCCTGGCCAAAGAGACGTGGAT
AATGCCCTACGAGCCGTTGGAGATGCCAGCAAGCGACTCCTGAGTGACTTGCTTCCTCCAAGCACGGGGA
CATTTCAAGAAGCACAGAGCCGATTGAATGAAGCTGCAGCTGGGTTAAATCAGGCCGCCACAGAACTGGT
GCAAGCCTCCCGAGGAACTCCTCAGGACCTGGCTCGGGCCTCCGGCCGATTTGGACAGGACTTCAGCACC
TTCCTGGAAGCTGGTGTGGAGATGGCCGGACAGGCCCCGAGCCAGGAGGACCGAGCCCAGGTGGTGTCCA
ACCTGAAGGGCATATCCATGTCTTCAAGCAAACTTCTCCTTGCCGCTAAGGCCTTGTCCACAGACCCTGC
TTCTCCCAACCTCAAGAGTCAGCTGGCTGCGGCTGCCCGGGCAGTGACGGACAGCATCAACCAGCTCATC
ACCATGTGCACCCAGCAGGCACCTGGCCAGAAGGAGTGTGACAATGCACTTCGGCAGCTAGAGACAGTCC
GAGAACTCCTGGAGAATCCAGTCCAGCCCATCAACGACATGTCCTACTTCGGTTGCTTGGACAGTGTCAT
GGAGAACTCCAAGGTCCTAGGTGAGGCCATGACTGGCATCTCCCAAAATGCCAAGAATGGAAATCTGCCG
GAGTTTGGAGATGCCATTGCCACAGCCTCCAAGGCTCTCTGTGGCTTCACGGAGGCAGCCGCACAGGCAG
CATATCTAGTTGGTGTCTCTGACCCCAACAGCCAAGCTGGACAGCAAGGACTGGTGGAACCCACACAGTT
TGCCCGTGCAAACCAGGCAATTCAGATGGCCTGTCAGAGTCTGGGGGAGCCTGGCTGTACCCAGGCCCAG
GTGTTATCTGCAGCCACTATTGTAGCCAAACACACATCTGCATTGTGTAACAGCTGTCGCCTGGCTTCCG
CTAGGACTGCCAATCCCACTGCCAAGCGCCAGTTTGTACAGTCAGCCAAGGAGGTGGCCAACAGTACAGC
CAATCTTGTCAAGACCATCAAGGCACTAGATGGGGACTTCACAGAAGAGAACCGTGCCCAGTGCCGAGCA
GCCACAGCCCCTCTGCTGGAAGCTGTGGATAACCTGAGTGCCTTTGCCTCCAACCCTGAGTTCTCCAGCG
TCCCTGCCCAGATCAGCCCTGAGGGCAGAGCAGCCATGGAGCCCATTGTAATCTCTGCTAAGACAATGTT
GGAGAGTGCTGGAGGGCTCATCCAGACAGCTCGGGCGTTAGCAGTCAATCCCCGAGACCCCCCACGTTGG
TCTGTGCTAGCTGGCCACTCTCGGACTGTCTCAGATTCCATCAAGAAACTTATTACAAGCATGAGGGACA
AAGCCCCAGGGCAGCTGGAGTGTGAGACAGCCATTGCGGCTCTGAACAGCTGCTTGCGGGACCTAGATCA
GGCTTCGCTTGCCGCTGTCAGCCAGCAGCTTGCTCCCCGTGAAGGAATCTCTCAAGAGGCTTTGCACACC
CAGATGCTCACTGCAGTGCAAGAAATTTCTCATCTCATTGAGCCGCTGGCCAGCGCTGCTCGGGCTGAAG
CCTCCCAGCTGGGACACAAGGTGTCCCAAATGGCCCAGTACTTTGAACCACTCACCCTGGCTGCAGTGGG
TGCTGCGTCTAAGACCCTGAGCCACCCGCAGCAGATGGCACTTCTGGACCAGACTAAAACGTTGGCAGAG
TCTGCCTTGCAGTTGCTATATACTGCCAAGGAGGCTGGTGGTAACCCCAAGCAAGCAGCACACACCCAGG
AAGCCCTGGAGGAGGCTGTGCAGATGATGACAGAGGCCGTAGAAGACCTGACGACGACCCTCAACGAAGC
AGCCAGTGCTGCAGGAGTCGTTGGCGGCATGGTGGACTCTATCACTCAGGCCATCAACCAGCTAGATGAA
GGACCTATGGGTGACCCAGAAGGCTCATTCGTAGATTACCAGACAACCATGGTGAGGACAGCCAAGGCCA
TTGCTGTCACTGTTCAGGAGATGGTAACCAAGTCAAACACCAGCCCTGAAGAGCTAGGCCCTCTTGCCAA
CCAGCTGACCAGTGACTATGGCCGACTGGCCTCACAAGCCAAGCCTGCAGCTGTGGCTGCTGAAAATGAA
GAGATAGGCGCTCACATCAAACACCGAGTACAGGAGCTGGGCCATGGCTGCTCTGCTCTGGTCACCAAGG
CAGGTGCCTTGCAGTGTAGCCCCAGTGATGTCTACACCAAGAAGGAGCTCATAGAGTGTGCCCGCAGAGT
GTCAGAGAAGGTCTCCCATGTTCTGGCTGCACTCCAGGCTGGGAATCGTGGTACCCAGGCCTGCATTACA
GCAGCCAGTGCTGTGTCTGGTATCATTGCTGACCTCGACACCACCATCATGTTCGCTACTGCTGGCACAC
TTAACCGTGAGGGTGCTGAAACTTTTGCTGACCACCGGGAGGGTATCTTAAAGACAGCAAAGGTTCTTGT
GGAGGACACCAAGGTCCTAGTGCAGAATGCAGCTGGGAGCCAGGAGAAGTTGGCACAAGCCGCCCAGTCC
TCCGTGGCCACCATTACCCGCCTCGCTGATGTGGTCAAGCTCGGTGCAGCCAGCCTAGGAGCCGAAGACC
CTGAAACTCAGGTGGTGCTGATCAATGCAGTAAAGGACGTAGCCAAGGCCCTGGGTGACCTCATCAGCGC
TACGAAGGCTGCAGCGGGCAAAGTTGGGGATGACCCTGCAGTGTGGCAGCTCAAGAACTCTGCCAAGGTG
ATGGTGACCAATGTGACATCATTGCTCAAGACAGTGAAGGCTGTGGAAGATGAGGCCACCAAAGGCACAC
GGGCCCTAGAGGCAACCACAGAGCACATACGTCAGGAACTGGCGGTCTTCTGTTCCCCAGAGCCACCTGC
CAAGACCTCTACCCCTGAAGACTTCATCCGAATGACCAAGGGTATTACTATGGCAACAGCCAAAGCCGTT
GCTGCTGGCAATTCCTGTCGACAGGAAGATGTCATTGCCACAGCCAATCTGAGCCGACGGGCTATTGCGG
ACATGCTTCGGGCTTGCAAGGAAGCAGCTTTCCACCCAGAAGTGGCGCCTGATGTACGGCTCCGAGCCCT
GCACTATGGCCGGGAGTGTGCCAATGGTTACCTGGAACTGCTGGACCACGTGCTGCTGACCCTTCAGAAG
CCAAACCCAGACCTGAAGCAGCAGCTAACTGGACACTCAAAGCGGGTTGCTGGCTCTGTGACTGAGCTCA
TCCAGGCTGCTGAAGCCATGAAAGGAACAGAGTGGGTGGACCCAGAGGACCCTACTGTCATTGCTGAGAA
TGAGCTCTTGGGAGCCGCAGCCGCCATCGAGGCTGCAGCCAAGAAGCTGGAGCAGCTGAAGCCCAGGGCC
AAACCCAAGGAGGCGGATGAGTCCTTGAACTTTGAGGAACAAATCCTAGAAGCTGCCAAGTCCATCGCTG
CAGCCACCAGTGCACTGGTAAAGGCTGCGTCAGCAGCCCAGAGGGAGCTGGTGGCTCAAGGAAAGGTGGG
CGCCATTCCAGCCAATGCACTGGATGATGGGCAGTGGTCGCAGGGCCTCATTTCCGCTGCCCGTATGGTG
GCTGCGGCCACCAACAATCTGTGTGAAGCAGCTAACGCAGCTGTCCAGGGCCATGCTAGCCAGGAGAAAC
TCATTTCCTCAGCCAAGCAAGTAGCTGCCTCCACAGCTCAGCTCCTGGTAGCTTGCAAGGTCAAAGCAGA
TCAGGACTCTGAGGCAATGAAACGGCTCCAGGCTGCTGGCAATGCAGTGAAGAGGGCCTCAGATAACCTG
GTAAAGGCGGCCCAGAAAGCTGCAGCCTTCGAAGACCAGGAGAATGAGACGGTGGTGGTGAAGGAGAAAA
TGGTTGGGGGCATTGCCCAGATTATCGCAGCACAGGAAGAGATGCTTCGGAAGGAACGAGAGCTGGAAGA
GGCTCGGAAAAAGCTCGCCCAGATCCGGCAGCAGCAGTACAAGTTCTTGCCTTCAGAGCTTCGAGACGAG
CACTAAAAAAGCCCTGTGTATTTAATGCAGACCCAGCCCAGAGACTGTGCCTGCCACTACCAAAGCCTTC
TGGGCTGCTCAGGACCCAAGCTGCCCAACCCCAGCACTCCCCCAAAGTGC
