>Addgene plasmid #57329 | mKikGR-Talin-18 | addgene partial sequence | sequence record 116089 | mKikGR
CAAAGAAGGTTGTCCAGTTGCCAGACTATCACTACGTGGATCATCAAATGGAGATAACAAGCCATGACAA
GGATTACAACAAGGTTAAGGCGTATGAACATGCTAAGGCTTATTCCGGGACCTACAGGGGCGCCAAGTAT
GAATTTGAAGCCTCCGGACTCAGATCTCGAGCTCAAGCTAGCTTCGAATTCGCAGAAGCTGCCACCATGG
TTGCGCTTTC
