>Addgene plasmid #57329 | mKikGR-Talin-18 | addgene partial sequence | sequence record 116090 | SV40pA-R 5'-GAAATTTGTGATGCTATTGC-3'
TGCATAACAGTTACAACAACAATTGCATTCATTTTATGTTTCAGGTTCAGGGGGAGGTGTGGGAGGTTTT
TTAAAGCAAGTAAAACCTCTACAAATGTGGTATGGCTGATTATGATCAGTTATCTAGATCCGGTGGATCC
CGGGCCCGCGGTACCGTCGACTGCAGAATTCCGGGAGTCTGACCTGTTTGGGTTTACAACCCTCAAGCCC
CATAGGTAGCTGGGTAGGGGATATAGTATCAAAAAGGGATGAGTTGAGCTGACGTGGCCGTGGGGACTGG
CTGGAAGCTGCTGGCAGGCTGGAGCAGCTGGGGCCCTGGCAGGTTCAAACTGAGGTACGGCAGCATTAAT
AATACTCTTGGAGCGTTAATACTCTGGAGGGGGGCAGGCACTTAGGGGCCCTAGGGTGCAAAGGCACTTG
GGAGTCAGGGAGAGGACACGGCTTGCAGTGGGACTGGGCAGGGCCAGGCCCAGGGTTTGGCAGGCACTTT
GGGGGAGTGCTGGGGTTGGGCAGCTTGGGTCCTGAGCAGCCCAGAAGGCTTTGGTAGTGGCAGGCACAGT
CTCTGGGCTGGGTCTGCATTAAATACACAGGGCTTTTTTAGTGCTCGTCTCGAAGCTCTGAAGGCAAGAA
CTTGTACTGCTGCTGCCGGATCTGGGCGAGCTTTTTCCGAGCCTCTTCCAGCTCTCGTTCCTTCCGAAGC
ATCTCTTCCTGTGCTGCGATAATCTGGGCAATGCCCCCAACCATTTTCTCCTTCACCACCACCGTCTCAT
TCTCCTGGTCTTCGAAGGCTGCAGCTTTCTGGGCCGCCTTTACCAGGTTATCTGAGGCCCTCTTCACTGC
ATTGCCAGCAGCCTGGAGCCGTTT
